>Addgene plasmid #208721 | pAAV-hSyn-GRAB_g5-HT2h | addgene full sequence | sequence record 412608 | Addgene NGS Result
GAAAGGCGGACAGGTATCCGGTAAGCGGCAGGGTCGGAACAGGAGAGCGCACGAGGGAGCTTCCAGGGGG
AAACGCCTGGTATCTTTATAGTCCTGTCGGGTTTCGCCACCTCTGACTTGAGCGTCGATTTTTGTGATGC
TCGTCAGGGGGGCGGAGCCTATGGAAAAACGCCAGCAACGCGGCCTTTTTACGGTTCCTGGCCTTTTGCT
GGCCTTTTGCTCACATGTCCTGCAGGCAGCTGCGCGCTCGCTCGCTCACTGAGGCCGCCCGGGCGTCGGG
CGACCTTTGGTCGCCCGGCCTCAGTGAGCGAGCGAGCGCGCAGAGAGGGAGTGGCCAACTCCATCACTAG
GGGTTCCTGCGGCCGCACGCGTATGAGGCGGGGTGGGGGTGCCTACCTGACGACCGACCCCGACCCACTG
GACAAGCACCCAACCCCCATTCCCCAAATTGCGCATCCCCTATCAGAGAGGGGGAGGGGAAACAGGATGC
GGCGAGGCGCGTGCGCACTGCCAGCTTCAGCACCGCGGACAGTGCCTTCGCCCCCGCCTGGCGGCGCGCG
CCACCGCCGCCTCAGCACTGAAGGCGCGCTGACGTCACTCGCCGGTCCCCCGCAAACTCCCCTTCCCGGC
CACCTTGGTCGCGTCCGCGCCGCCGCCGGCCCAGCCGGACCGCACCACGCGAGGCGCGAGATAGGGGGGC
ACGGGCGCGACCATCTGCGCTGCGGCGCCGGCGACTCAGCGCTGCCTCAGTCTGCGGTGGGCAGCGGAGG
AGTCGTGTCGTGCCTGAGAGCGCAGTCGAGAAACCGGTGCCACCATGGAGACAGACACACTCCTGCTATG
GGTACTGCTGCTCTGGGTTCCAGGTTCCACTGGTGACACAAGTTTGTACAAAAAAGTTGGCACCACCGGT
GACAAACTTGATGCTAATGTGAGTTCCAACGAGGGTTTCAGGTCCGTGGAGAAGGTCGTGCTGCTCACGT
TCCTTGCAGTGGTTATCCTGATGGCCATCTTGGGCAACCTGCTGGTGATGGTGGCTGTGTGCAGGGACAG
GCAGCTCAGGAAAATAAAAACCAACTATTTCATTGTGTCTCTCGCCTTTGCTGACCTGCTGGTTTCGGTG
CTGGTGATGCCCTTTGGTGCCATTGAGCTGGTCCAAGACATCTGGGCTTATGGGGAGATGTTCTGCCTGG
TCCGGACCTCTCTGGATGTCCTACTTACCACAGCATCGATCTTTCACCTGTGCTGTATTTCCCTGGACAG
GTATTACGCCATCTGCTGCCAGCCTTTGGTTTATAGGAACAAGATGACCCCTCTACGCATCGCATTAATG
TTGGGAGGCTGCTGGGTCCTTCCCATGTTTATATCTTTTCTCCCCATAATGCAAGGCTGGAACAACATCG
GCATAGTTGATGTGATAGAGAAAAGGAAATTCAGCCACAACTCTAACTCCACGTGGTGTGTCTTCATGGT
CAACAAGCCCTATGCTATCACCTGCTCTGTGGTGGCCTTCTACATCCCGTTTCTCCTCATGGTGCTGGCC
TATTACCGAATCTATGTCACTGCTAAGCGGGGTCCGGACGCCGTCGCCGCGCCGCCGGGGGGCACCGAGC
GCAGGCCCAACGGTCTGGGCCCCGAGCGCAGCGCGGGCCCGGGGGGCGCAGAGGCCGAACCGCTGCCCAC
CCAGCTCAACGGCGCCCCTGGCGAGCCCGCGCCGGCCGGGCCGCGCGACACCGACGCGCTGGACCTGGAG
GAGGGAGGAAACGTCTATATCAAGGCCGACAAGCAGAAGAACGGCATCAAGGCGATCTTCCACATCCGCC
ACAACATCGAGGACGGCGGCGTGCAGCTCGCCATCCACTACCAGCAGAACACCCCCATCGGCGACGGCCC
CGTGCTGCTGCCCGACAACCACTACCTGAGCGTGCAGTCCAAACTTTCGAAAGACCCCAACGAGAAGCGC
GATCACATGGTCCTGCTGGAGTTCGTGACCGCCGCCGGGATCACTCTCGGCATGGACGAGCTGTACAAGG
GCGGTACCGGAGGGAGCATGGTGAGAAAGGGCGAGGAGCTGTTCACCGGGGTGGTGCCCATCCTGGTCGA
GCTGGACGGCGACGTAAACGGCCACAAGTTCAGCGTGCGGGGCGAGGGTGAGGGCGATGCCACCGAGGGC
AAGCTGACCCTGAAGTTCATCTGCACCACCGGCAAGCTGCCCGTGCCCTGGCCCACCCTCGTGACCACCC
TGACCTACGGCGTGCAGTGCTTCAGTCGCTACCCCGACCACATGAAGCAGCACGACTTCTTCAAGTCCGC
CATGCCCGAAGGCTACATCCAGGAGCGCACCATCTTCTTCAAGGACGACGGCAACTACAAGACCCGCGCC
GAGGTGAAGTTCGAGGGCGACACCCTGGTGAACCGCATCGAGCTGAAGGGCATCGACTTCAAGGAGGACG
GCAACATCCTGGGGCACAAGCTGGAGTACAACACCGGAGCAGCAGCACGCTGGCGCATGAGGACAGAGAC
CAAGGCAGCCAAGACTTTATGTGTCATCATGGGCTGCTTCTGTTTCTGCTGGGCCCCCTTCTTTGTCACC
AATATTGTGGACCCTTTCATAGACTACACTGTCCCCGAGCAGGTGTGGACTGCTTTCCTCTGGCTTGGCT
ATATCAATTCGGGGTTGAACCCTTTTCTCTATGCCTTCTTGAATAAGTCTTTCAGACGTGCCTTCCTCAT
CATCCTCCGTTGCAATTATAAGGTAGAGAAAAAGCCTCCTGTCAGGCAGATTCCAAGAGTTGCCGCCACT
GCTTTGTCTGGGAGGGAGCTTAATGTTAACATTTATCGGCATACCAATGAACCGGTGATCGAGAAAGCCA
GTGACAATGAGCCCGGTATAGAGATGCAAGTTGAGAATTTAGAGTTACCAGTAAATCCCTCCAGTGTGGT
TAGCGAAAGGATTAGCAGTGTGTAAGAATTCGATATCAAGCTTATCGATAATCAACCTCTGGATTACAAA
ATTTGTGAAAGATTGACTGGTATTCTTAACTATGTTGCTCCTTTTACGCTATGTGGATACGCTGCTTTAA
TGCCTTTGTATCATGCTATTGCTTCCCGTATGGCTTTCATTTTCTCCTCCTTGTATAAATCCTGGTTGCT
GTCTCTTTATGAGGAGTTGTGGCCCGTTGTCAGGCAACGTGGCGTGGTGTGCACTGTGTTTGCTGACGCA
ACCCCCACTGGTTGGGGCATTGCCACCACCTGTCAGCTCCTTTCCGGGACTTTCGCTTTCCCCCTCCCTA
TTGCCACGGCGGAACTCATCGCCGCCTGCCTTGCCCGCTGCTGGACAGGGGCTCGGCTGTTGGGCACTGA
CAATTCCGTGGTGTTGTCGGGGAAATCATCGTCCTTTCCTTGGCTGCTCGCCTATGTTGCCACCTGGATT
CTGCGCGGGACGTCCTTCTGCTACGTCCCTTCGGCCCTCAATCCAGCGGACCTTCCTTCCCGCGGCCTGC
TGCCGGCTCTGCGGCCTCTTCCGCGTCTTCGCCTTCGCCCTCAGACGAGTCGGATCTCCCTTTGGGCCGC
CTCCCCGCATCGATACCGAGCGCTGCTCGAGAGATCTACGGGTGGCATCCCTGTGACCCCTCCCCAGTGC
CTCTCCTGGCCCTGGAAGTTGCCACTCCAGTGCCCACCAGCCTTGTCCTAATAAAATTAAGTTGCATCAT
TTTGTCTGACTAGGTGTCCTTCTATAATATTATGGGGTGGAGGGGGGTGGTATGGAGCAAGGGGCAAGTT
GGGAAGACAACCTGTAGGGCCTGCGGGGTCTATTGGGAACCAAGCTGGAGTGCAGTGGCACAATCTTGGC
TCACTGCAATCTCCGCCTCCTGGGTTCAAGCGATTCTCCTGCCTCAGCCTCCCGAGTTGTTGGGATTCCA
GGCATGCATGACCAGGCTCAGCTAATTTTTGTTTTTTTGGTAGAGACGGGGTTTCACCATATTGGCCAGG
CTGGTCTCCAACTCCTAATCTCAGGTGATCTACCCACCTTGGCCTCCCAAATTGCTGGGATTACAGGCGT
GAACCACTGCTCCCTTCCCTGTCCTTCTGATTTTGTAGGTAACCACGTGCGGACCGAGCGGCCGCAGGAA
CCCCTAGTGATGGAGTTGGCCACTCCCTCTCTGCGCGCTCGCTCGCTCACTGAGGCCGGGCGACCAAAGG
TCGCCCGACGCCCGGGCTTTGCCCGGGCGGCCTCAGTGAGCGAGCGAGCGCGCAGCTGCCTGCAGGGGCG
CCTGATGCGGTATTTTCTCCTTACGCATCTGTGCGGTATTTCACACCGCATA
[95 nt withheld, positions 4323-4417]
T
[46 nt withheld, positions 4419-4464]
C
[141 nt withheld, positions 4466-4606]
CCTTTGACGTTGGAGTCCACGTTCTTT
[37 nt withheld, positions 4634-4670]
ACTCTATCTCGGGCTATTCTTTTGATTTATAAGGGATTTTGCCGATTTCGGTCTATTGGTTAAAAAATGA
GCTGATTTAACAAAAATTTAACGCGAATTTTAACAAAATATTAACGTTTACAATTTTATGGTGCACTCTC
AGTACAATCTGCTCTGATGCCGCATAGTTAAGCCAGCCCCGACACCCGCCAACACCCGCTGACGCGCCCT
GACGGGCTTGTCTGCTCCCGGCATCCGCTTACAGACAAGCTGTGACCGTCTCCGGGAGCTGCATGTGTCA
GAGGTTTTCACCGTCATCACCGAAACGCGCGAGACGAAAGGGCCTCGTGATACGCCTATTTTTATAGGTT
AATGTCATGATAATAATGGTTTCTTAGACGTCAGGTGGCACTTTTCGGGGAAATGTGCGCGGAACCCCTA
TTTGTTTATTTTTCTAAATACATTCAAATATGTATCCGCTCATGAGACAATAACCCTGATAAATGCTTCA
ATAATATTGAAAAAGGAAGAGTATGAGTATTCAACATTTCCGTGTCGCCCTTATTCCCTTTTTTGCGGCA
TTTTGCCTTCCTGTTTTTGCTCACCCAGAAACGCTGGTGAAAGTAAAAGATGCTGAAGATCAGTTGGGTG
CACGAGTGGGTTACATCGAACTGGATCTCAACAGCGGTAAGATCCTTGAGAGTTTTCGCCCCGAAGAACG
TTTTCCAATGATGAGCACTTTTAAAGTTCTGCTATGTGGCGCGGTATTATCCCGTATTGACGCCGGGCAA
GAGCAACTCGGTCGCCGCATACACTATTCTCAGAATGACTTGGTTGAGTACTCACCAGTCACAGAAAAGC
ATCTTACGGATGGCATGACAGTAAGAGAATTATGCAGTGCTGCCATAACCATGAGTGATAACACTGCGGC
CAACTTACTTCTGACAACGATCGGAGGACCGAAGGAGCTAACCGCTTTTTTGCACAACATGGGGGATCAT
GTAACTCGCCTTGATCGTTGGGAACCGGAGCTGAATGAAGCCATACCAAACGACGAGCGTGACACCACGA
TGCCTGTAGCAATGGCAACAACGTTGCGCAAACTATTAACTGGCGAACTACTTACTCTAGCTTCCCGGCA
ACAATTAATAGACTGGATGGAGGCGGATAAAGTTGCAGGACCACTTCTGCGCTCGGCCCTTCCGGCTGGC
TGGTTTATTGCTGATAAATCTGGAGCCGGTGAGCGTGGGTCTCGCGGTATCATTGCAGCACTGGGGCCAG
ATGGTAAGCCCTCCCGTATCGTAGTTATCTACACGACGGGGAGTCAGGCAACTATGGATGAACGAAATAG
ACAGATCGCTGAGATAGGTGCCTCACTGATTAAGCATTGGTAACTGTCAGACCAAGTTTACTCATATATA
CTTTAGATTGATTTAAAACTTCATTTTTAATTTAAAAGGATCTAGGTGAAGATCCTTTTTGATAATCTCA
TGACCAAAATCCCTTAACGTGAGTTTTCGTTCCACTGAGCGTCAGACCCCGTAGAAAAGATCAAAGGATC
TTCTTGAGATCCTTTTTTTCTGCGCGTAATCTGCTGCTTGCAAACAAAAAAACCACCGCTACCAGCGGTG
GTTTGTTTGCCGGATCAAGAGCTACCAACTCTTTTTCCGAAGGTAACTGGCTTCAGCAGAGCGCAGATAC
CAAATACTGTTCTTCTAGTGTAGCCGTAGTTAGGCCACCACTTCAAGAACTCTGTAGCACCGCCTACATA
CCTCGCTCTGCTAATCCTGTTACCAGTGGCTGCTGCCAGTGGCGATAAGTCGTGTCTTACCGGGTTGGAC
TCAAGACGATAGTTACCGGATAAGGCGCAGCGGTCGGGCTGAACGGGGGGTTCGTGCACACAGCCCAGCT
TGGAGCGAACGACCTACACCGAACTGAGATACCTACAGCGTGAGCTATGAGAAAGCGCCACGCTTCCCGA
AGGGA
Features (pLannotate 1.2.2; 19 found; start..end, strand, type, name):
    240..267     +  repeat_region  AAV2 ITR (fragment): inverted terminal repeat of adeno-associated virus serotype 2 inverted
    296..323     +  repeat_region  AAV2 ITR (fragment): inverted terminal repeat of adeno-associated virus serotype 2 inverted
    373..795     +  promoter       hSyn promoter (fragment): human synapsin I promoter; confers neuron-specific expression (Kügler et al., 2003)
    815..877     +  sig_peptide    Igκ leader: leader sequence from mouse immunoglobulin κ light chain
    879..896     +  protein_bind   attB1 (fragment): mutant version of attB; core recombination site for the Gateway® BP reaction BP Clonase™
    968..1753    +  CDS            ADRA2A (fragment): ADA2A_HUMAN - Also known as ADRA2R, ADRAR. Experimental evidence at protein level: Swiss-Prot protein existence level 1. Alpha-2 adrenergic receptors mediate the catecholamine- induced inhibition of adenylate cyclase through the action of G proteins. The rank order of potency for agonists of this receptor is oxymetazoline > clonidine > epinephrine > norepinephrine > phenylephrine > dopamine > p-synephrine > p-tyramine > serotonin = p- octopamine. For antagonists, the rank order is yohimbine > phentolamine = mianserine > chlorpromazine = spiperone = prazosin > propanolol > alprenolol = pindolol
   1760..2482    +  CDS            cEGFP: cEGFP is a basic (constitutively fluorescent) green fluorescent protein published in 2008, derived from Aequorea victoria.
   2516..2962    +  CDS            HTR2C (fragment): 5HT2C_HUMAN - Also known as HTR1C. Experimental evidence at protein level: Swiss-Prot protein existence level 1. G-protein coupled receptor for 5-hydroxytryptamine (serotonin). Also functions as a receptor for various drugs and psychoactive substances, including ergot alkaloid derivatives, 1-2,5,- dimethoxy-4-iodophenyl-2-aminopropane (DOI) and lysergic acid diethylamide (LSD). Ligand binding causes a conformation change that triggers signaling via guanine nucleotide-binding proteins (G proteins) and modulates the activity of down-stream effectors. Beta-arrestin family members inhibit signalin
   2966..2990    +  misc_feature   MCS (fragment): pBluescript multiple cloning site
   2990..3578    +  misc_feature   WPRE: woodchuck hepatitis virus posttranscriptional regulatory element
   3610..4086    +  polyA_signal   hGH poly(A) signal: human growth hormone polyadenylation signal
   4126..4266    +  repeat_region  AAV2 ITR: inverted terminal repeat of adeno-associated virus serotype 2 inverted
   4271..4322    -  misc_feature   bom (fragment): basis of mobility region from pBR322
   4341..4796    +  rep_origin     f1 ori (sequence partly withheld): f1 bacteriophage origin of replication; arrow indicates direction of (+) strand synthesis
   4797..4846    -  misc_feature   bom (fragment): basis of mobility region from pBR322
   4948..4983    -  CDS            rop (fragment): Rop protein, which maintains plasmids at low copy number; rop
   5078..5182    +  promoter       AmpR promoter: bla
   5183..6043    +  CDS            AmpR: β-lactamase; bla; confers resistance to ampicillin, carbenicillin, and related antibiotics
   6214..167     +  rep_origin     ori (across the origin): high-copy-number ColE1/pMB1/pBR322/pUC origin of replication
