[The description below was written by a language model from this plasmid's Addgene catalogue record and pLannotate feature annotations shown in this document.]
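Description:
pAAV-hSyn-GRAB_g5-HT2h is an adeno-associated virus transfer plasmid built on a pAAV backbone for neuron-specific expression of a genetically encoded green fluorescent serotonin (5-HT) sensor. It is maintained in bacteria through a high-copy ColE1/pUC-type origin and selected with ampicillin via the bla gene and its promoter; an f1 phage origin is also present. The expression cassette lies between AAV2 inverted terminal repeats, which allow it to be replicated and packaged into recombinant AAV particles when helper functions are supplied. In the sequenced record the downstream ITR is annotated in full, whereas the upstream one is detected only as short fragments. This is a common outcome for these repeat-rich, hard-to-sequence elements, and it fits the recorded use of a recombination-deficient strain for propagation.

The human synapsin I promoter drives the roughly 2.2 kb sensor open reading frame, which begins with a mouse Igκ leader peptide to promote membrane targeting. The GRAB design inserts a circularly permuted GFP-type module (annotated here as cEGFP) into a G-protein-coupled receptor scaffold, so that ligand-induced conformational change alters fluorescence. The automated annotation labels the receptor portion upstream of the fluorescent protein as resembling ADRA2A and the downstream portion as HTR2C. These are partial homology matches to related aminergic receptors, and neither they nor the catalogue fields establish which serotonin receptor forms the scaffold. The catalogue lists only human and mouse as source species. A WPRE enhances transcript stability and expression, and the human growth hormone polyadenylation signal terminates the message. The construct is intended for producing AAV, or for direct transfection, to image the spatiotemporal dynamics of serotonin release in neurons, including in vivo.
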