Addgene plasmid #208721: pAAV-hSyn-GRAB_g5-HT2h
Purpose: Expresses the green 5-HT sensor GRAB_g5-HT2h in neurons
Depositing lab: Yulong Li. Depositing organization: Peking University. Publication: Improved green and red GRAB sensors for monitoring spatiotemporal serotonin release in vivo. Deng F, Wan J, Li G, Dong H, Xia X, Wang Y, Li X, Zhuang C, Zheng Y, Liu L, Yan Y, Feng J, Zhao Y, Xie H, Li Y. Nat Methods. 2024 Apr;21(4):692-702. doi: 10.1038/s41592-024-02188-8. Epub 2024 Mar 5. PubMed 38443508.
Backbone
  Vector backbone: pAAV
  Backbone manufacturer: Addgene
  Backbone size w/o insert (bp): 4549
  Vector type: AAV
Growth in bacteria
  Bacterial resistance: Ampicillin, 100 μg/mL
  Growth temperature: 37°C
  Growth strain: NEB Stable
  Copy number: High Copy
Gene/Insert
  Gene/Insert name: Green fluorescent 5-HT sensor GRAB_g5-HT2h
  Species: H. sapiens (human), M. musculus (mouse)
  Insert size (bp): 2151
  Promoter: hSyn
  Cloning method: Gibson Cloning
Terms and licenses: Academic/Nonprofit Terms; Industry Terms: Not Available to Industry
Depositor comments: Please visit https://www.biorxiv.org/content/10.1101/2023.05.27.542566v1 for bioRxiv preprint.
How to cite: pAAV-hSyn-GRAB_g5-HT2h was a gift from Yulong Li (Addgene plasmid # 208721 ; http://n2t.net/addgene:208721 ; RRID:Addgene_208721)
